Addgene plasmid #223583: pPPI4-Strep-SNAP-CTLA-4-His6
Purpose: Protein purification of human CTLA4 with Twin-Strep, SNAP, GCN4 and 6xHis tag from mammalian cells
Depositing lab: Enfu Hui. Depositing organization: University of California, San Diego (UCSD). Publication: PD-L1:CD80 Cis-Heterodimer Triggers the Co-stimulatory Receptor CD28 While Repressing the Inhibitory PD-1 and CTLA-4 Pathways. Zhao Y, Lee CK, Lin CH, Gassen RB, Xu X, Huang Z, Xiao C, Bonorino C, Lu LF, Bui JD, Hui E. Immunity. 2019 Dec 17;51(6):1059-1073.e9. doi: 10.1016/j.immuni.2019.11.003. Epub 2019 Nov 19. PubMed 31757674.
Backbone
  Vector backbone: pPPI4
  Vector type: Mammalian Expression
Growth in bacteria
  Bacterial resistance: Ampicillin, 100 μg/mL
  Growth temperature: 37°C
  Growth strain: DH5alpha
  Copy number: High Copy
Gene/Insert
  Gene/Insert name: CTLA4
  Species: H. sapiens (human)
  Entrez Gene: CTLA4 (a.k.a. ALPS5, CD, CD152, CELIAC3, CTLA-4, GRD4, GSE, IDDM12)
  Tag / fusion protein: Twin-Strep, SNAP (N terminal on insert); His6 (C terminal on insert)
  Cloning method: Gibson Cloning
  Sequencing primers: 5′ GCAGTGTAGTCTGAGCAGTAC; 3′ GCTGGCAACTAGAAGGCACAG
Terms and licenses: Academic/Nonprofit Terms; Industry Terms: Not Available to Industry
Depositor comments: Plasmid lab code: L690
How to cite: pPPI4-Strep-SNAP-CTLA-4-His6 was a gift from Enfu Hui (Addgene plasmid # 223583 ; http://n2t.net/addgene:223583 ; RRID:Addgene_223583)
