[The description below was written by a language model from this plasmid's Addgene catalogue record and pLannotate feature annotations shown in this document.]
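Description:
pPPI4-Strep-SNAP-CTLA-4-His6 is a 7,784-nt mammalian expression plasmid built on the pPPI4 backbone for producing and purifying a tagged form of human CTLA4 from mammalian cells. It is propagated in E. coli through a high-copy ColE1/pUC-type origin and selected with ampicillin via the β-lactamase gene under its own promoter. The backbone also carries a mouse DHFR coding sequence followed by an SV40 poly(A) signal, a marker generally used for selection or amplification in DHFR-deficient mammalian cells. Only a short SV40 promoter fragment is annotated upstream of it. A separate SV40 enhancer/early promoter, remnants of the lac promoter/operator region, and short LINE-1 ORF2-like matches are also annotated. These appear to be backbone sequence rather than functional payload.

The expression cassette is driven by the human CMV immediate-early enhancer and promoter followed by CMV intron A, which boosts transcript processing and expression, and it ends in the bovine growth hormone polyadenylation signal. The open reading frame begins with a fragment of human tissue plasminogen activator, presumably its secretion leader, which would direct the product into the secretory pathway. This is followed by the Strep tag (catalogued as Twin-Strep, although only a Strep-Tag II fragment is annotated) and a SNAP-tag, which allows covalent labelling with benzylguanine derivatives. Next comes a 378-nt CTLA4 fragment, so only part of the protein is encoded, and a C-terminal His6 tag. The stated purpose also mentions a GCN4 element, but none appears in the feature table, so its position cannot be confirmed. The two affinity tags allow Strep-Tactin and nickel-based purification of the labelable recombinant protein.
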