Features (pLannotate 1.2.2; 22 found; start..end, strand, type, name):
    287..604     -  promoter       SV40 promoter: SV40 enhancer and early promoter
    683..699     -  protein_bind   lac operator: The lac repressor binds to the lac operator to inhibit transcription in E. coli. This inhibition can be relieved by adding lactose or isopropyl-β-D-thiogalactopyranoside (IPTG). lac repressor encoded by lacI
    707..737     -  promoter       lac promoter: promoter for the E. coli lac operon
    752..773     -  protein_bind   CAP binding site: CAP binding activates transcription in the presence of cAMP. E. coli catabolite activator protein
    786..878     -  CDS            lacI (fragment): lac repressor; lacI; The lac repressor binds to the lac operator to inhibit transcription in E. coli. This inhibition can be relieved by adding lactose or isopropyl-β-D-thiogalactopyranoside (IPTG).
   1061..1649    -  rep_origin     ori: high-copy-number ColE1/pMB1/pBR322/pUC origin of replication
   1820..2680    -  CDS            AmpR: β-lactamase; bla; confers resistance to ampicillin, carbenicillin, and related antibiotics
   2681..2785    -  promoter       AmpR promoter: bla
   2839..3218    +  enhancer       CMV enhancer: human cytomegalovirus immediate early enhancer
   3220..3419    +  promoter       CMV promoter: human cytomegalovirus (CMV) immediate early promoter
   3558..4383    +  intron         CMV intron A: human cytomegalovirus intron A (Chapman et al., 1991)
   4384..4476    +  CDS            PLAT (fragment): TPA_HUMAN - Experimental evidence at protein level: Swiss-Prot protein existence level 1. Converts the abundant, but inactive, zymogen plasminogen to plasmin by hydrolyzing a single Arg-Val bond in plasminogen. By controlling plasmin-mediated proteolysis, it plays an important role in tissue remodeling and degradation, in cell migration and many other physiopathological events. During oocyte activation, plays a role in cortical granule reaction in the zona reaction, which contributes to the block to polyspermy (By similarity). From Homo sapiens (Human).
   4477..4496    +  CDS            Strep-Tag II (fragment): peptide that binds Strep-Tactin®, an engineered form of streptavidin
   4585..5130    +  CDS            SNAP-tag®: human O6-alkylguanine-DNA-alkyltransferase variant that forms covalent bonds with benzylguanine derivatives optimized for bacterial expression
   5173..5550    +  CDS            CTLA4 (fragment): CTLA4_HUMAN - Also known as CD152. Experimental evidence at protein level: Swiss-Prot protein existence level 1. Inhibitory receptor acting as a major negative regulator of T-cell responses. The affinity of CTLA4 for its natural B7 family ligands, CD80 and CD86, is considerably stronger than the affinity of their cognate stimulatory coreceptor CD28. From Homo sapiens (Human).
   5554..5571    +  CDS            7xHis (fragment): 6xHis affinity tag
   5628..5852    +  polyA_signal   bGH poly(A) signal: bovine growth hormone polyadenylation signal
   5856..5877    +  promoter       SV40 promoter (fragment): SV40 enhancer and early promoter
   6379..6942    +  CDS            DHFR: mouse dihydrofolate reductase; Mus musculus Dhfr
   7013..7147    +  polyA_signal   SV40 poly(A) signal: SV40 polyadenylation signal
   7510..7728    +  CDS            LORF2_HUMAN (fragment): Experimental evidence at protein level: Swiss-Prot protein existence level 1. Has a reverse transcriptase activity required for target- primed reverse transcription of the LINE-1 element mRNA, a crucial step in LINE-1 retrotransposition. Has also an endonuclease activity that allows the introduction of nicks in the chromosomal target DNA. Cleaves DNA in AT-rich regions between a 5' stretch of purines and a 3' stretch of pyrimidines, corresponding to sites of LINE-1 integration in the genome. From Homo sapiens (Human).
   7725..297     +  CDS            Pol (fragment) (across the origin): LORF2_MOUSE - Also known as Gm17492. Experimental evidence at protein level: Swiss-Prot protein existence level 1. Has a reverse transcriptase activity required for target- primed reverse transcription of the LINE-1 element mRNA, a crucial step in LINE-1 retrotransposition. Has also an endonuclease activity that allows the introduction of nicks in the chromosomal target DNA. Cleaves DNA in AT-rich regions between a 5' stretch of purines and a 3' stretch of pyrimidines, corresponding to sites of LINE-1 integration in the genome. From Mus musculus (Mouse).
>Addgene plasmid #223583 | pPPI4-Strep-SNAP-CTLA-4-His6 | addgene full sequence | sequence record 444034 | Addgene NGS Result
AAAGACAGCATTTTCAACAAATGGTGCTGGCACAACTGGTGGTTATCATGGAGAAGAATGTGAATTGATC
CATTCCAATCTCCTTGTACTAAGGTCAAATCTAAGTGGATCAAGGAACTCCACATAAAACCAGAGACACT
GAAACTTATAGAGGAGAAAGTGGGGAAAAGCCTCGAAGATATGGGCACAGGGGAAAAATTCCTGAATAGA
ACAGCAATGGCTTGTGCTGTAAGATCGAGAATTGACAAATGGGACCTCATGAAACTCCAAAGCTATCGGA
TCAATTCCTCCAAAAAAGCCTCCTCACTACTTCTGGAATAGCTCAGAGGCCGAGGCGGCCTCGGCCTCTG
CATAAATAAAAAAAATTAGTCAGCCATGCATGGGGCGGAGAATGGGCGGAACTGGGCGGAGTTAGGGGCG
GGATGGGCGGAGTTAGGGGCGGGACTATGGTTGCTGACTAATTGAGATGCATGCTTTGCATACTTCTGCC
TGCTGGGGAGCCTGGGGACTTTCCACACCTGGTTGCTGACTAATTGAGATGCATGCTTTGCATACTTCTG
CCTGCTGGGGAGCCTGGGGACTTTCCACACCCTAACTGACACACATTCCACAGAATTAATTCCCGATCCG
TCGACCTCGAGAGCTTGGCGTAATCATGGTCATAGCTGTTTCCTGTGTGAAATTGTTATCCGCTCACAAT
TCCACACAACATACGAGCCGGAAGCATAAAGTGTAAAGCCTGGGGTGCCTAATGAGTGAGCTAACTCACA
TTAATTGCGTTGCGCTCACTGCCCGCTTTCCAGTCGGGAAACCTGTCGTGCCAGCTGCATTAATGAATCG
GCCAACGCGCGGGGAGAGGCGGTTTGCGTATTGGGCGCTCTTCCGCTTCCTCGCTCACTGACTCGCTGCG
CTCGGTCGTTCGGCTGCGGCGAGCGGTATCAGCTCACTCAAAGGCGGTAATACGGTTATCCACAGAATCA
GGGGATAACGCAGGAAAGAACATGTGAGCAAAAGGCCAGCAAAAGGCCAGGAACCGTAAAAAGGCCGCGT
TGCTGGCGTTTTTCCATAGGCTCCGCCCCCCTGACGAGCATCACAAAAATCGACGCTCAAGTCAGAGGTG
GCGAAACCCGACAGGACTATAAAGATACCAGGCGTTTCCCCCTGGAAGCTCCCTCGTGCGCTCTCCTGTT
CCGACCCTGCCGCTTACCGGATACCTGTCCGCCTTTCTCCCTTCGGGAAGCGTGGCGCTTTCTCATAGCT
CACGCTGTAGGTATCTCAGTTCGGTGTAGGTCGTTCGCTCCAAGCTGGGCTGTGTGCACGAACCCCCCGT
TCAGCCCGACCGCTGCGCCTTATCCGGTAACTATCGTCTTGAGTCCAACCCGGTAAGACACGACTTATCG
CCACTGGCAGCAGCCACTGGTAACAGGATTAGCAGAGCGAGGTATGTAGGCGGTGCTACAGAGTTCTTGA
AGTGGTGGCCTAACTACGGCTACACTAGAAGAACAGTATTTGGTATCTGCGCTCTGCTGAAGCCAGTTAC
CTTCGGAAAAAGAGTTGGTAGCTCTTGATCCGGCAAACAAACCACCGCTGGTAGCGGTGGTTTTTTTGTT
TGCAAGCAGCAGATTACGCGCAGAAAAAAAGGATCTCAAGAAGATCCTTTGATCTTTTCTACGGGGTCTG
ACGCTCAGTGGAACGAAAACTCACGTTAAGGGATTTTGGTCATGAGATTATCAAAAAGGATCTTCACCTA
GATCCTTTTAAATTAAAAATGAAGTTTTAAATCAATCTAAAGTATATATGAGTAAACTTGGTCTGACAGT
TACCAATGCTTAATCAGTGAGGCACCTATCTCAGCGATCTGTCTATTTCGTTCATCCATAGTTGCCTGAC
TCCCCGTCGTGTAGATAACTACGATACGGGAGGGCTTACCATCTGGCCCCAGTGCTGCAATGATACCGCG
AGACCCACGCTCACCGGCTCCAGATTTATCAGCAATAAACCAGCCAGCCGGAAGGGCCGAGCGCAGAAGT
GGTCCTGCAACTTTATCCGCCTCCATCCAGTCTATTAATTGTTGCCGGGAAGCTAGAGTAAGTAGTTCGC
CAGTTAATAGTTTGCGCAACGTTGTTGCCATTGCTACAGGCATCGTGGTGTCACGCTCGTCGTTTGGTAT
GGCTTCATTCAGCTCCGGTTCCCAACGATCAAGGCGAGTTACATGATCCCCCATGTTGTGCAAAAAAGCG
GTTAGCTCCTTCGGTCCTCCGATCGTTGTCAGAAGTAAGTTGGCCGCAGTGTTATCACTCATGGTTATGG
CAGCACTGCATAATTCTCTTACTGTCATGCCATCCGTAAGATGCTTTTCTGTGACTGGTGAGTACTCAAC
CAAGTCATTCTGAGAATAGTGTATGCGGCGACCGAGTTGCTCTTGCCCGGCGTCAATACGGGATAATACC
GCGCCACATAGCAGAACTTTAAAAGTGCTCATCATTGGAAAACGTTCTTCGGGGCGAAAACTCTCAAGGA
TCTTACCGCTGTTGAGATCCAGTTCGATGTAACCCACTCGTGCACCCAACTGATCTTCAGCATCTTTTAC
TTTCACCAGCGTTTCTGGGTGAGCAAAAACAGGAAGGCAAAATGCCGCAAAAAAGGGAATAAGGGCGACA
CGGAAATGTTGAATACTCATACTCTTCCTTTTTCAATATTATTGAAGCATTTATCAGGGTTATTGTCTCA
TGAGCGGATACATATTTGAATGTATTTAGAAAAATAAACAAATAGGGGTTCCGCGCACATTTCCCCGAAA
AGTGCCACCTGACGTCGACGGATCGGGAGATCCGCGTTGACATTGATTATTGACTAGTTATTAATAGTAA
TCAATTACGGGGTCATTAGTTCATAGCCCATATATGGAGTTCCGCGTTACATAACTTACGGTAAATGGCC
CGCCTGGCTGACCGCCCAACGACCCCCGCCCATTGACGTCAATAATGACGTATGTTCCCATAGTAACGCC
AATAGGGACTTTCCATTGACGTCAATGGGTGGAGTATTTACGGTAAACTGCCCACTTGGCAGTACATCAA
GTGTATCATATGCCAAGTCCGCCCCCTATTGACGTCAATGACGGTAAATGGCCCGCCTGGCATTATGCCC
AGTACATGACCTTACGGGACTTTCCTACTTGGCAGTACATCTACGTATTAGTCATCGCTATTACCATGGT
GATGCGGTTTTGGCAGTACACCAATGGGCGTGGATAGCGGTTTGACTCACGGGGATTTCCAAGTCTCCAC
CCCATTGACGTCAATGGGAGTTTGTTTTGGCACCAAAATCAACGGGACTTTCCAAAATGTCGTAATAACC
CCGCCCCGTTGACGCAAATGGGCGGTAGGCGTGTACGGTGGGAGGTCTATATAAGCAGAGCTCGTTTAGT
GAACCGTCAGATCGCCTGGAGACGCCATCCACGCTGTTTTGACCTCCATAGAAGACACCGGGACCGATCC
AGCCTCCGCGGCCGGGAACGGTGCATTGGAACGCGGATTCCCCGTGCCAAGAGTGACGTAAGTACCGCCT
ATAGACTCTATAGGCACACCCCTTTGGCTCTTATGCATGCTATACTGTTTTTGGCTTGGGGCCTATACAC
CCCCGCTTCCTTATGCTATAGGTGATGGTATAGCTTAGCCTATAGGTGTGGGTTATTGACCATTATTGAC
CACTCCCCTATTGGTGACGATACTTTCCATTACTAATCCATAACATGGCTCTTTGCCACAACTATCTCTA
TTGGCTATATGCCAATACTCTGTCCTTCAGAGACTGACACGGACTCTGTATTTTTACAGGATGGGGTCCC
ATTTATTATTTACAAATTCACATATACAACAACGCCGTCCCCCGTGCCCGCAGTTTTTATTAAACATAGC
GTGGGATCTCCACGCGAATCTCGGGTACGTGTTCCGGACATGGGCTCTTCTCCGGTAGCGGCGGAGCTTC
CACATCCGAGCCCTGGTCCCATGCCTCCAGCGGCTCATGGTCGCTCGGCAGCTCCTTGCTCCTAACAGTG
GAGGCCAGACTTAGGCACAGCACAATGCCCACCACCACCAGTGTGCCGCACAAGGCCGTGGCGGTAGGGT
ATGTGTCTGAAAATGAGCTCGGAGATTGGGCTCGCACCGCTGACGCAGATGGAAGACTTAAGGCAGCGGC
AGAAGAAGATGCAGGCAGCTGAGTTGTTGTATTCTGATAAGAGTCAGAGGTAACTCCCGTTGCGGTGCTG
TTAACGGTGGAGGGCAGTGTAGTCTGAGCAGTACTCGTTGCTGCCGCGCGCGCCACCAGACATAATAGCT
GACAGACTAACAGACTGTTCCTTTCCATGGGTCTTTTCTGCAGATGGACGCTATGAAGAGAGGACTGTGC
TGCGTGCTGCTGCTGTGCGGAGCCGTGTTCGTGTCACCAAGCCAGGAAATCCATGCTAGATTCCGATGGA
GCCACCCGCAGTTCGAGAAAGGTGGAGGTTCCGGAGGTGGATCGGGAGGTAGTGCTTGGTCTCATCCTCA
ATTCGAGAAGCTGGAAGTTCTGTTCCAGGGGCCCATGGACAAAGATTGCGAAATGAAACGTACCACCCTG
GATAGCCCGCTGGGCAAACTGGAACTGAGCGGCTGCGAACAGGGCCTGCATGAAATTAAACTGCTGGGTA
AAGGCACCAGCGCGGCCGATGCGGTTGAAGTTCCGGCCCCGGCCGCCGTGCTGGGTGGTCCGGAACCGCT
GATGCAGGCGACCGCGTGGCTGAACGCGTATTTTCATCAGCCGGAAGCGATTGAAGAATTTCCGGTTCCG
GCGCTGCATCATCCGGTGTTTCAGCAGGAGAGCTTTACCCGTCAGGTGCTGTGGAAACTGCTGAAAGTGG
TTAAATTTGGCGAAGTGATTAGCTATCAGCAGCTGGCGGCCCTGGCGGGTAATCCGGCGGCCACCGCCGC
CGTTAAAACCGCGCTGAGCGGTAACCCGGTGCCGATTCTGATTCCGTGCCATCGTGTGGTTAGCTCTAGC
GGTGCGGTTGGCGGTTATGAAGGTGGTCTGGCGGTGAAAGAGTGGCTGCTGGCCCATGAAGGTCATCGTC
TGGGTAAACCGGGTCTGGGAGGTAGCGGTAGCGGTAGCGAGACTGTCCGATTCCAATCTGAAAAAGCAAT
GCACGTGGCCCAGCCTGCTGTGGTACTGGCCAGCAGCCGAGGCATCGCCAGCTTTGTGTGTGAGTATGCA
TCTCCAGGCAAAGCCACTGAGGTCCGGGTGACAGTGCTTCGGCAGGCTGACAGCCAGGTGACTGAAGTCT
GTGCGGCAACCTACATGATGGGGAATGAGTTGACCTTCCTAGATGATTCCATCTGCACGGGCACCTCCAG
TGGAAATCAAGTGAACCTCACTATCCAAGGACTGAGGGCCATGGACACGGGACTCTACATCTGCAAGGTG
GAGCTCATGTACCCACCGCCATACTACCTGGGCATAGGCAACGGAACCCAGATTTATGTAATTGATCCAG
AACCGTGCCCAGATTCTGACGGCCATCACCATCACCATCACTGAGCTCGAGCATGCATCTAGAGCTTGCG
CCTCTAGAGCTCGCTGATCAGCCTCGACTGTGCCTTCTAGTTGCCAGCCATCTGTTGTTTGCCCCTCCCC
CGTGCCTTCCTTGACCCTGGAAGGTGCCACTCCCACTGTCCTTTCCTAATAAAATGAGGAAATTGCATCG
CATTGTCTGAGTAGGTGTCATTCTATTCTGGGGGGTGGGGTGGGGCAGGACAGCAAGGGGGAGGATTGGG
AAGACAATAGCAGGCATGCTGGGGATGCGGTGGGCTCTATGGCTTCTGAGGCGGAAAGAACCAGCTGGGG
CTCGAGGGGGGATCTCCCGATCCCCAGCTTTGCTTCTCAATTTCTTATTTGCATAATGAGAAAAAAAGGA
AAATTAATTTTAACACCAATTCAGTAGTTGATTGAGCAAATGCGTTGCCAAAAAGGATGCTTTAGAGACA
GTGTTCTCTGCACAGATAAGGACAAACATTATTCAGAGGGAGTACCCAGAGCTGAGACTCCTAAGCCAGT
GAGTGGCACAGCATCCAGGGAGAAATATGCTTGTCATCACCGAAGCCTGATTCCGTAGAGCCACACCCTG
GTAAGGGCCAATCTGCTCACACAGGATAGAGAGGGCAGGAGCCAGGGCAGAGCATATAAGGTGAGGTAGG
ATCAGTTGCTCCTCACATTTGCTTCTGACATAGTTGTGTTGGGAGCTTGGATAGCTTGGGGGGGGGACAG
CTCAGGGCTGCGATTTCGCGCCAAACTTGACGGCAATCCTAGCGTGAAGGCTGGTAGGATTTTATCCCCG
CTGCCATCATGGTTCGACCATTGAACTGCATCGTCGCCGTGTCCCAAAATATGGGGATTGGCAAGAACGG
AGACCTACCCTGGCCTCCGCTCAGGAACGAGTTCAAGTACTTCCAAAGAATGACCACAACCTCTTCAGTG
GAAGGTAAACAGAATCTGGTGATTATGGGTAGGAAAACCTGGTTCTCCATTCCTGAGAAGAATCGACCTT
TAAAGGACAGAATTAATATAGTTCTCAGTAGAGAACTCAAAGAACCACCACGAGGAGCTCATTTTCTTGC
CAAAAGTTTGGATGATGCCTTAAGACTTATTGAACAACCGGAATTGGCAAGTAAAGTAGACATGGTTTGG
ATAGTCGGAGGCAGTTCTGTTTACCAGGAAGCCATGAATCAACCAGGCCACCTCAGACTCTTTGTGACAA
GGATCATGCAGGAATTTGAAAGTGACACGTTTTTCCCAGAAATTGATTTGGGGAAATATAAACTTCTCCC
AGAATACCCAGGCGTCCTCTCTGAGGTCCAGGAGGAAAAAGGCATCAAGTATAAGTTTGAAGTCTACGAG
AAGAAAGACTAACAGGAAGATGCTTTCAAGTTCTCTGCTCCCCTCCTAAAGCTATGCATTTTTATAAGAC
CATGCTAGCTTGAACTTGTTTATTGCAGCTTATAATGGTTACAAATAAAGCAATAGCATCACAAATTTCA
CAAATAAAGCATTTTTTTCACTGCATTCTAGTTGTGGTTTGTCCAAACTCATCAATGTATCTTATCATGT
CTGGATCAACGATAGCTTATCTGTGGGCGATGCCAAGCACCTGGATGCTGTTGGTTTCCTGCTACTGATT
TAGAAGCCATTTGCCCCCTGAGTGGGGCTTGGGAGCACTAACTTTCTCTTTCAAAGGAAGCAATGCAGAA
AGAAAAGCATACAAAGTATAAGCTGCCATGTAATAATGGAAGAAGATAAGGTTGTATGAATTAGATTTAC
ATACTTCTGAATTGAAACTAAACACCTTTAAATTCTTAAATATATAACACATTTCATATGAAAGTATTTT
ACATAAGTAACTCAGATACATAGAAAACAAAGCTAATGATAGGTGTCCCTAAAAGTTCATTTATTAATTC
TACAAATGATGAGCTGGCCATCAAAATTCCAGCTCAATTCTTCAACGAATTAGAAAGAGCAATCTGCAAA
CTCATCTGGAATAACAAAAAACCTAGGATAGCAAAAACTCTTCTCAAGGATAAAAGAACCTCTGGTGGAA
TCACCATGCCTGACCTAAAGCTGTACTACAGAGCAATTGTGATAAAAACTGCATGGTACTGATATAGAAA
CGGACAAGTAGACCAATGGAATAGAACCCACACACCTATGGTCACTTGATCTTCAACAAGAGAGCTAAAA
CCATCCACTGGAAA
